>Addgene plasmid #22960 | Myc-CREST (C88) | addgene partial sequence | sequence record 28854 | 22960 with CMV-F
AGCTCGTTTAGTGANCGTCAGATCGCCTGGAGACGCCATCCACGCTGTTTTGACCTCCATAGAAGACACC
GGGACCGATCCAGCCTCCGCGGCCGGGAACGGTGCATTGGAACGCGGATTCCCCGTGCCAAGAGTGACGT
AAGTACCGCCTATAGAGTCTATAGGCCCACCCCCTTGGCTTCGTTAGAACGCGGCTACAATTAATACATA
ACCTTATGTATCATACACATACGATTTAGGTGACACTATAGAATAACATCCACTTTGCCTTTCTCTCCAC
AGGTGTCCACTCCCAGGTCCAACTGCACCTCGGTTCTATCGATTGAATTCCCGAACCGACAGTCGGTCTC
TTCACCAAGGCCATTCGCGCCACCATGGAGCAAAAGCTCATTTCTGAGGAAGATCTCAATGGTGGTGGTG
GTGGGTCGACGATGTCCGTGGCCTTCGCGTCGGCGCGGCCGAGAGGCAAAGGGGAGGTCACTCAGCAGAC
CATCCAGAAGATGCTGGATGAGAACCACCACCTGATCCAGTGCATCCTGGACTACCAGAGCAAGGGCAAG
ACAGCCGAGTGCACCCAGTACCGGCAGATCCTGC
