[The description below was written by a language model from this plasmid's Addgene catalogue record.]
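Description:
Myc-CREST (C88) is a mammalian expression plasmid built on a pRK5-derived backbone (recorded as pRK5-HA, about 5 kb without insert) and carrying the rat CREST coding sequence, the product of the Ss18l1 gene. The insert was placed between SalI and NotI sites by restriction cloning; the record does not say whether those sites survive. The protein is expressed with an N-terminal Myc epitope tag supplied by the backbone. The backbone name refers to HA while the tag field lists Myc, and the record does not explain this difference. In bacteria the plasmid is selected with ampicillin; the origin of replication and copy number are not given.

The promoter is not stated explicitly, but a CMV forward primer is listed for sequencing into the 5′ end of the insert. This fits the pRK5 family, which normally drives expression from the cytomegalovirus immediate-early promoter for strong constitutive transcription in transfected mammalian cells. No mammalian selection marker, reporter or viral packaging elements are recorded, so the construct appears suited to transient transfection rather than stable line generation or viral delivery. No feature table or insert size is provided, and it is unclear whether "C88" denotes a particular fragment or variant or is just a lab clone identifier.

CREST is generally known as a calcium-responsive transactivator related to SS18 and studied in the context of neuronal gene regulation. A Myc-tagged form allows the expressed protein to be detected by western blot or immunofluorescence, and to be immunoprecipitated, using anti-Myc antibodies. Specific intended experiments are not described in the record.
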