Addgene plasmid #22960: Myc-CREST (C88)
Depositing lab: Anirvan Ghosh. Depositing organization: University of California, San Diego (UCSD).
Backbone
  Vector backbone: pRK5-HA
  Backbone size w/o insert (bp): 5000
  Vector type: Mammalian Expression
Growth in bacteria
  Bacterial resistance: Ampicillin, 100 μg/mL
  Growth temperature: 37°C
  Growth strain: DH5alpha
  Copy number: Unknown
Gene/Insert
  Gene/Insert name: CREST
  Species: R. norvegicus (rat)
  Entrez Gene: Ss18l1 (a.k.a. CREST)
  Tag / fusion protein: Myc (N terminal on backbone)
  Cloning method: Restriction Enzyme; 5′ cloning site SalI (unknown if destroyed); 3′ cloning site NotI (unknown if destroyed)
  Sequencing primers: 5′ CMV-F
Terms and licenses: Academic/Nonprofit Terms; Industry Terms: Not Available to Industry
How to cite: Myc-CREST (C88) was a gift from Anirvan Ghosh (Addgene plasmid # 22960 ; http://n2t.net/addgene:22960 ; RRID:Addgene_22960)
